>Addgene plasmid #8630 | Human LFA-1 alpha | addgene partial sequence | sequence record 17146 | 8630, CMV primer
CNNGGGNNAATAGCAGAGCTCTCTGGCTAACTAGAGAACCCACTGNCTTACTGGCTTATCGAAATTAATA
CGACTCACTATAGGGAGACCCAAGCTTCTAGAGGATCCCCGGGCGAGCTCGAATTCCCTCTTTCACCCTG
TCTAGGTTGCCAGCAAATCCCACGGGCCTCCTGACGCTGCCCCTGGGGCCACAGGTCCCTCGAGTGCTGG
AAGGATGAAGGATTCCTGCATCACTGTGATGGCCATGGCGCTGCTGTCTGGGTTCTTTTTCTTCGCGCCG
GCCTCGAGCTACAACCTGGACGTGCGGGGCGCGCGGAGCTTCTCCCCACCGCGCGCCGGGAGGCACTTTG
GATACCGCGTCCTGCAGGTCGGAAACGGGGTCATCGTGGGAGCTCCAGGGGAGGGGAACAGCACAGGAAG
CCTCTATCAGTGCCAGTCGGGCACAGGACACTGCCTGCCAGTCACCCTGAGAGGTTCCAACTATACCTCC
AAGTACTTGGGAATGACCTTGGCAACAGACCCCACAGATGGAAGCATTTTGGCCTGTGACCCTGGGCTGT
CTCGAACGTGTGACCAGAACACCTATCTGAGTGGCCTGTGTTACCTCTTCCGCCAGAATCTGCAGGGTCC
CATGCTGCANGGGCGCCCTGGTTTTCAGGAATGTATCAANGGCAACGTANACCTGGTATTTCTGTTTGAT
GGTTCGATGAGCTTGCAGCCANAATGAATTTCAGAAAATTCTNGGACTTCATGAAAGATGTGGATGAAAA
AACTCAGCAACACTTTCGTAACCAGTTTTG
