[The description below was written by a language model from this plasmid's Addgene catalogue record.]
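Description:
Human LFA-1 alpha is a plasmid carrying the human cDNA for the alpha subunit of leukocyte function-associated antigen-1 (ITGAL, also known as CD11a; the insert is alternatively named pCDL1) in the pAPRM8 backbone. The backbone is recorded as about 5.1 kb and the insert as about 4.3 kb, giving a construct of roughly 9.4 kb. The cDNA was cloned by restriction digestion into an XbaI site, and both flanking XbaI sites are preserved, so the insert can in principle be released as a single fragment; because the same enzyme was used at both ends, the cloning was not directional by design. The plasmid is propagated in E. coli under ampicillin selection; its copy number is listed as unknown and its origin of replication is not stated.

The catalogue classifies the vector as a bacterial expression type, but the promoter driving the insert is not explicitly recorded. The recommended 5′ sequencing primer is a CMV forward primer, which suggests that a CMV promoter lies upstream of the cloning site and that the construct may in fact be suited to expression in mammalian cells; this is an inference rather than a stated fact. No tags, reporters, fusion partners or mammalian selection markers are listed, and no feature table is available to confirm the vector's other elements.

ITGAL encodes the integrin alpha L chain, which pairs with the beta 2 subunit to form LFA-1, a leukocyte adhesion receptor. The associated work described the primary structure of this subunit, including its embedded (inserted) domain, so the plasmid serves mainly as a source of the human alpha L cDNA for sequence reference, subcloning and integrin structure–function studies.
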