Addgene plasmid #8630: Human LFA-1 alpha
Depositing lab: Timothy Springer. Depositing organization: Boston Children's Hospital. Publication: Primary structure of the leukocyte function-associated molecule-1 alpha subunit: an integrin with an embedded domain defining a protein superfamily. Larson RS, Corbi AL, Berman L, Springer T. J Cell Biol 1989 Feb;108(2):703-12. 10.1083/jcb.108.2.703 PubMed 2537322.
Backbone
  Vector backbone: pAPRM8
  Backbone manufacturer: n/a
  Backbone size w/o insert (bp): 5100
  Vector type: Bacterial Expression
Growth in bacteria
  Bacterial resistance: Ampicillin, 100 μg/mL
  Growth temperature: 37°C
  Growth strain: DH5alpha
  Copy number: Unknown
Gene/Insert
  Gene/Insert name: LFA1 alpha (alt names: CD11a; pCDL1)
  Species: H. sapiens (human)
  Insert size (bp): 4322
  GenBank ID: NM_002209
  Entrez Gene: ITGAL (a.k.a. CD11A, LFA-1, LFA1A)
  Cloning method: Restriction Enzyme; 5′ cloning site XbaI (not destroyed); 3′ cloning site XbaI (not destroyed)
  Sequencing primers: 5′ CMV Forward
Terms and licenses: Academic/Nonprofit Terms; Industry Terms: Not Available to Industry
How to cite: Human LFA-1 alpha was a gift from Timothy Springer (Addgene plasmid # 8630 ; http://n2t.net/addgene:8630 ; RRID:Addgene_8630)
